Addgene plasmid #158744: pPICZ-His6-K2P4.1B-mCherry-StreptagII
Purpose: Expresses K2P4.1 isoform B with TEV protease cleavable N- and C-terminal affinity tags.
Depositing lab: Arthur Laganowsky. Depositing organization: Texas A&M University. Publication: Selective regulation of human TRAAK channels by biologically active phospholipids. Schrecke S, Zhu Y, McCabe JW, Bartz M, Packianathan C, Zhao M, Zhou M, Russell D, Laganowsky A. Nat Chem Biol. 2021 Jan;17(1):89-95. doi: 10.1038/s41589-020-00659-5. Epub 2020 Sep 28. PubMed 32989299.
Backbone
  Vector backbone: pPICZ
  Backbone manufacturer: Invitrogen
  Total vector size (bp): 4910
  Vector type: Yeast Expression
  Selectable markers: Zeocin
Growth in bacteria
  Bacterial resistance: Bleocin (Zeocin), 50 μg/mL
  Growth temperature: 37°C
  Growth strain: DH5alpha
  Copy number: Unknown
Gene/Insert
  Gene/Insert name: K2P4.1-B (alt names: TRAAK; KCNK4)
  Species: H. sapiens (human)
  Mutation: Residues 1-290 and N-linked glycosylation sites removed (N104Q/N108Q)
  Entrez Gene: KCNK4 (a.k.a. FHEIG, K2p4.1, TRAAK, TRAAK1)
  Promoter: AOX1
  Tag / fusion protein: His6 (N terminal on insert); mCherry with Streptag II (C terminal on insert)
  Cloning method: Gibson Cloning
  Sequencing primers: 5′ GACTGGTTCCAATTGACAAGC; 3′ GCAAATGGCATTCTGACATCC
Resource information
  A portion of this plasmid was derived from a plasmid made by: Insert was synthesized by IDT
Terms and licenses: Academic/Nonprofit Terms; Industry Terms: Not Available to Industry
How to cite: pPICZ-His6-K2P4.1B-mCherry-StreptagII was a gift from Arthur Laganowsky (Addgene plasmid # 158744 ; http://n2t.net/addgene:158744 ; RRID:Addgene_158744)
