[The description below was written by a language model from this plasmid's Addgene catalogue record and pLannotate feature annotations shown in this document.]
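Description:
pPICZ-His6-K2P4.1B-mCherry-StreptagII is a 4,910 bp yeast expression plasmid built on the Invitrogen pPICZ backbone for producing the human two-pore-domain potassium channel K2P4.1 (TRAAK, gene KCNK4), isoform B, in Pichia pastoris. It is propagated in E. coli through a high-copy ColE1/pUC-type origin. A single Sh ble (BleoR) gene provides Zeocin selection in both hosts. This gene sits behind tandem TEF1 and EM7 promoters, which drive it in yeast and bacteria respectively, and it ends at the CYC1 terminator. No yeast replication origin is annotated, which fits the usual use of pPICZ vectors as integrating constructs, although the record does not describe the integration strategy.

The expression cassette runs from the methanol-inducible AOX1 promoter to the AOX1 terminator. The insert was synthesized and assembled by Gibson cloning. It encodes a truncated channel comprising residues 1-290, with the two N-linked glycosylation sites removed (N104Q/N108Q). The catalogue lists a His6 tag at the N-terminus and an mCherry-Strep-tag II fusion at the C-terminus, and it states that both tags can be removed with TEV protease. The feature table annotates the KCNK4 fragment, a TEV site between the channel and mCherry, and mCherry itself. The His6 tag, the N-terminal TEV site and the Strep-tag II are not called as separate features, probably because they are short.

The two affinity tags allow tandem purification, and mCherry gives a fluorescent readout of expression and of the protein during purification. TEV cleavage then releases the channel without its tags. The associated publication concerns the regulation of human TRAAK channels by phospholipids, consistent with use of the plasmid to prepare purified channel for biophysical studies of lipid binding.
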