Features (pLannotate 1.2.2; 11 found; start..end, strand, type, name):
    225..1160    +  promoter       AOX1 promoter: Pichia pastoris AOX1; inducible promoter, regulated by methanol
   1306..2097    +  CDS            KCNK4 (fragment): KCNK4_HUMAN - Also known as TRAAK. Experimental evidence at protein level: Swiss-Prot protein existence level 1. Voltage-insensitive potassium channel (PubMed:22282805). Channel opening is triggered by mechanical forces that deform the membrane (PubMed:22282805, PubMed:25471887, PubMed:25500157, PubMed:30290154). Channel opening is triggered by raising the intracellular pH to basic levels (By similarity). The channel is inactive at 24 degrees Celsius (in vitro); raising the temperature to 37 degrees Celsius increases the frequency of channel opening, with a further increase in channel activity
   2107..2126    +  CDS            TEV site (fragment): tobacco etch virus (TEV) protease recognition and cleavage site
   2134..2838    +  CDS            mCherry: mCherry is a basic (constitutively fluorescent) red fluorescent protein published in 2004, derived from Discosoma sp.. It is reported to be a very rapidly-maturing monomer with low acid sensitivity.
   2888..2953    +  CDS            AOX1 (fragment): ALOX1_KOMPC - Experimental evidence at protein level: Swiss-Prot protein existence level 1. Major isoform of alcohol oxidase, which catalyzes the oxidation of methanol to formaldehyde and hydrogen peroxide, the first step in the methanol utilization pathway of methylotrophic yeasts. From Komagataella phaffii (strain ATCC 76273 / CBS 7435 / CECT 11047 / NRRL Y-11430 / Wegner 21-1) (Yeast) (Pichia pastoris).
   2957..3203    +  terminator     AOX1 terminator: Pichia pastoris AOX1; transcription terminator for AOX1
   3224..3630    +  promoter       TEF1 promoter: S. cerevisiae TEF1; promoter for EF-1α
   3637..3684    +  promoter       EM7 promoter: synthetic bacterial promoter&nbsp
   3703..4077    +  CDS            BleoR: antibiotic-binding protein; Sh ble from Streptoalloteichus hindustanus; confers resistance to bleomycin, phleomycin, and Zeocin™
   4143..4390    +  terminator     CYC1 terminator: S. cerevisiae CYC1; transcription terminator for CYC1
   4465..143     -  rep_origin     ori (across the origin): high-copy-number ColE1/pMB1/pBR322/pUC origin of replication
>Addgene plasmid #158744 | pPICZ-His6-K2P4.1B-mCherry-StreptagII | addgene full sequence | sequence record 309639 | Addgene NGS Result
TATTTGGTATCTGCGCTCTGCTGAAGCCAGTTACCTTCGGAAAAAGAGTTGGTAGCTCTTGATCCGGCAA
ACAAACCACCGCTGGTAGCGGTGGTTTTTTTGTTTGCAAGCAGCAGATTACGCGCAGAAAAAAAGGATCT
CAAGAAGATCCTTTGATCTTTTCTACGGGGTCTGACGCTCAGTGGAACGAAAACTCACGTTAAGGGATTT
TGGTCATGAGATCAGATCTAACATCCAAAGACGAAAGGTTGAATGAAACCTTTTTGCCATCCGACATCCA
CAGGTCCATTCTCACACATAAGTGCCAAACGCAACAGGAGGGGATACACTAGCAGCAGACCGTTGCAAAC
GCAGGACCTCCACTCCTCTTCTCCTCAACACCCACTTTTGCCATCGAAAAACCAGCCCAGTTATTGGGCT
TGATTGGAGCTCGCTCATTCCAATTCCTTCTATTAGGCTACTAACACCATGACTTTATTAGCCTGTCTAT
CCTGGCCCCCCTGGCGAGGTTCATGTTTGTTTATTTCCGAATGCAACAAGCTCCGCATTACACCCGAACA
TCACTCCAGATGAGGGCTTTCTGAGTGTGGGGTCAAATAGTTTCATGTTCCCCAAATGGCCCAAAACTGA
CAGTTTAAACGCTGTCTTGGAACCTAATATGACAAAAGCGTGATCTCATCCAAGATGAACTAAGTTTGGT
TCGTTGAAATGCTAACGGCCAGTTGGTCAAAAAGAAACTTCCAAAAGTCGGCATACCGTTTGTCTTGTTT
GGTATTGATTGACGAATGCTCAAAAATAATCTCATTAATGCTTAGCGCAGTCTCTCTATCGCTTCTGAAC
CCCGGTGCACCTGTGCCGAAACGCAAATGGGGAAACACCCGCTTTTTGGATGATTATGCATTGTCTCCAC
ATTGTATGCTTCCAAGATTCTGGTGGGAATACTGCTGATAGCCTAACGTTCATGATCAAAATTTAACTGT
TCTAACCCCTACTTGACAGCAATATATAAACAGAAGGAAGCTGCCCTGTCTTAAACCTTTTTTTTTATCA
TCATTATTAGCTTACTTTCATAATTGCGACTGGTTCCAATTGACAAGCTTTTGATTTTAACGACTTTTAA
CGACAACTTGAGAAGATCAAAAAACAACTAATTATTCGAAGCTAGCCACCATGGCTCACCATCATCATCA
TCACGGTTCCGAGAATCTGTACTTCCAAAGCGGTACCATGACTACCGCTCCTCAAGAGCCACCAGCAAGA
CCCCTTCAAGCAGGCTCAGGCGCAGGTCCCGCTCCTGGCCGTGCCATGAGGTCAACCACTTTGTTGGCTC
TGCTTGCTTTAGTGCTGCTTTACCTAGTCAGTGGTGCCCTGGTGTTTAGGGCCTTGGAACAACCCCACGA
GCAACAAGCTCAGCGTGAGCTGGGTGAGGTCAGAGAAAAATTTTTAAGAGCACACCCATGTGTATCCGAC
CAAGAACTTGGACTGCTAATCAAAGAGGTGGCCGACGCCCTTGGCGGCGGCGCCGACCCTGAAACCCAAT
CCACCTCTCAGTCAAGTCACAGTGCCTGGGATCTGGGAAGTGCCTTCTTTTTCAGTGGTACAATTATCAC
GACAATAGGCTACGGAAACGTGGCCTTGAGGACGGATGCCGGTAGACTGTTTTGCATATTCTACGCATTA
GTAGGAATCCCCCTGTTTGGTATCTTGCTAGCTGGTGTGGGTGATCGTCTGGGATCATCACTTAGACATG
GTATAGGCCATATAGAGGCCATCTTCCTGAAATGGCATGTACCACCAGAATTGGTCAGGGTTTTATCAGC
TATGTTATTTTTACTTATCGGATGCCTATTGTTTGTACTGACCCCAACATTCGTTTTCTGCTACATGGAA
GACTGGTCCAAACTTGAAGCTATTTATTTTGTGATAGTGACCTTAACTACGGTCGGCTTTGGCGATTACG
TCGCAGGCGCAGATCCACGTCAAGATTCTCCAGCATATCAACCACTAGTGTGGTTCTGGATCCTACTGGG
ATTAGCCTACTTCGCTTCTGTCTTGACTACTATAGGCAACTGGTTGAGAGTCGTTTCCCGTAGGACCGGT
ACCAGCGAAAACCTGTATTTTCAGGGTACTAGTGTCTCTAAGGGAGAAGAGGACAATATGGCTATTATCA
AGGAGTTCATGAGATTTAAAGTCCATATGGAGGGCTCTGTTAATGGTCATGAATTTGAAATTGAAGGTGA
AGGAGAAGGAAGACCTTATGAGGGAACCCAAACGGCTAAGCTGAAAGTAACTAAAGGCGGCCCACTTCCT
TTCGCATGGGATATACTGTCTCCACAATTCATGTATGGCTCTAAAGCTTATGTAAAGCACCCCGCCGACA
TTCCCGATTATCTAAAGTTATCCTTTCCCGAGGGATTTAAATGGGAAAGGGTTATGAACTTCGAGGATGG
CGGCGTGGTAACTGTTACGCAGGACTCCTCCCTTCAAGATGGTGAATTTATTTACAAAGTGAAGCTTCGT
GGTACTAATTTCCCAAGTGACGGTCCTGTGATGCAGAAGAAGACTATGGGTTGGGAAGCTAGTTCCGAGA
GGATGTACCCCGAAGATGGTGCCCTGAAGGGTGAGATTAAGCAACGTCTAAAATTAAAAGACGGCGGTCA
CTATGACGCTGAAGTAAAGACCACATATAAGGCAAAAAAGCCCGTCCAGCTTCCTGGCGCCTACAATGTT
AATATCAAGTTGGACATCACCTCCCATAACGAAGATTACACTATCGTCGAGCAATACGAGAGGGCAGAGG
GAAGACATTCCACAGGTGGTATGGACGAGCTATATAAACTCGAGGGCGCTTCCTGGTCACATCCACAGTT
TGAGAAATGAGTTTGTAGCCTTAGACATGACTGTTCCTCAGTTCAAGTTGGGCACTTACGAGAAGACCGG
TCTTGCTAGATTCTAATCAAGAGGATGTCAGAATGCCATTTGCCTGAGAGATGCAGGCTTCATTTTTGAT
ACTTTTTTATTTGTAACCTATATAGTATAGGATTTTTTTTGTCATTTTGTTTCTTCTCGTACGAGCTTGC
TCCTGATCAGCCTATCTCGCAGCTGATGAATATCTTGTGGTAGGGGTTTGGGAAAATCATTCGAGTTTGA
TGTTTTTCTTGGTATTTCCCACTCCTCTTCAGAGTACAGAAGATTAAGTGAGACCTTCGTTTGTGCGGAT
CTCCCACACACCATAGCTTCAAAATGTTTCTACTCCTTTTTTACTCTTCCAGATTTTCTCGGACTCCGCG
CATCGCCGTACCACTTCAAAACACCCAAGCACAGCATACTAAATTTCCCCTCTTTCTTCCTCTAGGGTGT
CGTTAATTACCCGTACTAAAGGTTTGGAAAAGAAAAAAGAGACCGCCTCGTTTCTTTTTCTTCGTCGAAA
AAGGCAATAAAAATTTTTATCACGTTTCTTTTTCTTGAAAATTTTTTTTTTGATTTTTTTCTCTTTCGAT
GACCTCCCATTGATATTTAAGTTAATAAACGGTCTTCAATTTCTCAAGTTTCAGTTTCATTTTTCTTGTT
CTATTACAACTTTTTTTACTTCTTGCTCATTAGAAAGAAAGCATAGCAATCTAATCTAAGGGCGGTGTTG
ACAATTAATCATCGGCATAGTATATCGGCATAGTATAATACGACAAGGTGAGGAACTAAACCATGGCCAA
GTTGACCAGTGCCGTTCCGGTGCTCACCGCGCGCGACGTCGCCGGAGCGGTCGAGTTCTGGACCGACCGG
CTCGGGTTCTCCCGGGACTTCGTGGAGGACGACTTCGCCGGTGTGGTCCGGGACGACGTGACCCTGTTCA
TCAGCGCGGTCCAGGACCAGGTGGTGCCGGACAACACCCTGGCCTGGGTGTGGGTGCGCGGCCTGGACGA
GCTGTACGCCGAGTGGTCGGAGGTCGTGTCCACGAACTTCCGGGACGCCTCCGGGCCGGCCATGACCGAG
ATCGGCGAGCAGCCGTGGGGGCGGGAGTTCGCCCTGCGCGACCCGGCCGGCAACTGCGTGCACTTCGTGG
CCGAGGAGCAGGACTGACACGTCCGACGCGGCCCGACGGGTCCGAGGCCTCGGAGATCCGTCCCCCTTTT
CCTTTGTCGATATCATGTAATTAGTTATGTCACGCTTACATTCACGCCCTCCCCCCACATCCGCTCTAAC
CGAAAAGGAAGGAGTTAGACAACCTGAAGTCTAGGTCCCTATTTATTTTTTTATAGTTATGTTAGTATTA
AGAACGTTATTTATATTTCAAATTTTTCTTTTTTTTCTGTACAGACGCGTGTACGCATGTAACATTATAC
TGAAAACCTTGCTTGAGAAGGTTTTGGGACGCTCGAAGGCTTTAATTTGCAAGCTGGAGACCAACATGTG
AGCAAAAGGCCAGCAAAAGGCCAGGAACCGTAAAAAGGCCGCGTTGCTGGCGTTTTTCCATAGGCTCCGC
CCCCCTGACGAGCATCACAAAAATCGACGCTCAAGTCAGAGGTGGCGAAACCCGACAGGACTATAAAGAT
ACCAGGCGTTTCCCCCTGGAAGCTCCCTCGTGCGCTCTCCTGTTCCGACCCTGCCGCTTACCGGATACCT
GTCCGCCTTTCTCCCTTCGGGAAGCGTGGCGCTTTCTCATAGCTCACGCTGTAGGTATCTCAGTTCGGTG
TAGGTCGTTCGCTCCAAGCTGGGCTGTGTGCACGAACCCCCCGTTCAGCCCGACCGCTGCGCCTTATCCG
GTAACTATCGTCTTGAGTCCAACCCGGTAAGACACGACTTATCGCCACTGGCAGCAGCCACTGGTAACAG
GATTAGCAGAGCGAGGTATGTAGGCGGTGCTACAGAGTTCTTGAAGTGGTGGCCTAACTACGGCTACACT
AGAAGAACAG
